Addgene plasmid #249150: pSA100 RPS12_IVS1-Cas9-BFP
Purpose: Overexpression of SpCas9-BFP with RPS12 IVS1 intron in 5' UTR and blasticidin resistance gene. Contains Cp36 recombination site.
Depositing lab: Michael Bassik. Depositing organization: Stanford University. Publication: Reduced Cas9 transgene silencing by incorporation of intron sequences. Arana S, Du PP, Vaughan-Jackson A, Enright N, Spees K, Valbuena R, Garcia CA, Nguyen T, Venida A, Seczynska M, Bintu L, Lehner PJ, Prolo LM, Bassik MC. Nat Commun. 2025 Nov 27;16(1):10656. doi: 10.1038/s41467-025-65669-0. PubMed 41309578.
Backbone
  Vector backbone: pPD008
  Vector type: Mammalian Expression, CRISPR ; Cp36 donor DNA
  Selectable markers: Blasticidin
Growth in bacteria
  Bacterial resistance: Ampicillin, 100 μg/mL
  Growth temperature: 30°C
  Growth strain: NEB Stable
  Copy number: High Copy
Gene/Insert
  Gene/Insert name: RPS12_IVS1-Cas9-TagBFP
  Species: H. sapiens (human); S. pyogenes Cas9, synthetic
  Mutation: RPS12 IVS1 intron
  Entrez Gene: RPS12 (a.k.a. S12, eS12)
  Promoter: EF1a
  Cloning method: Gibson Cloning
Terms and licenses: Academic/Nonprofit Terms; Industry Terms: Not Available to Industry
How to cite: pSA100 RPS12_IVS1-Cas9-BFP was a gift from Michael Bassik (Addgene plasmid # 249150 ; http://n2t.net/addgene:249150 ; RRID:Addgene_249150)
