[The description below was written by a language model from this plasmid's Addgene catalogue record and pLannotate feature annotations shown in this document.]
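Description:
pSA100 RPS12_IVS1-Cas9-BFP is an 11.7 kb mammalian expression and CRISPR plasmid built on the pPD008 backbone and catalogued as a Cp36 donor DNA. It carries a Cp36 recombination site, so the cargo is presumably meant to be integrated into a matching genomic landing site by recombinase rather than delivered virally. That site itself is not picked up in the automated feature table. In bacteria the plasmid replicates from a high-copy ColE1/pUC-type origin and is selected with ampicillin through the AmpR β-lactamase gene.

The main payload is a human EF-1α promoter driving Streptococcus pyogenes Cas9, followed by a TagBFP coding sequence so that blue fluorescence reports Cas9 expression, with an SV40 polyadenylation signal annotated just downstream. According to the record, the first intron of the human ribosomal protein gene RPS12 (IVS1) has been placed in the 5' UTR. It is not annotated, but the unannotated gap between the EF-1α promoter and the Cas9 start is consistent with that placement. A separate cassette uses the human ubiquitin C promoter to express blasticidin S deaminase, terminated by a synthetic poly(A) signal, for selection of mammalian cells. The Cas9 unit is bracketed by short β-globin insulator elements, T7 and rrnG transcription terminators and an additional synthetic poly(A) signal. These presumably shield it from transcriptional read-through and neighbouring regulatory influences.

The construct comes from work testing whether intron sequences reduce silencing of Cas9 transgenes. It is suited to making blasticidin-selected, BFP-trackable cell lines with stable Cas9 expression for genome editing or CRISPR screening.
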