Features (pLannotate 1.2.2; 18 found; start..end, strand, type, name):
    172..236     -  CDS            bla(M) (fragment): β-lactamase lacking the signal sequence; bla(M); allows cytosolic expression of β-lactamase
    500..1709    +  promoter       UbC promoter: human ubiquitin C promoter
   1713..2111    +  CDS            BSD: blasticidin S deaminase; Aspergillus terreus BSD; confers resistance to blasticidin
   2138..2186    +  polyA_signal   poly(A) signal: synthetic polyadenylation signal
   2452..3312    +  CDS            AmpR: β-lactamase; bla; confers resistance to ampicillin, carbenicillin, and related antibiotics
   3325..3461    +  terminator     rrnG terminator: transcription terminator from the E. coli ribosomal RNA rrnG operon (Albrechtsen et al., 1991)
   3613..3684    +  misc_feature   5' β-globin insulator: insulator upstream of the human β-globin locus (Farrell et al., 2002)
   3689..3735    -  terminator     T7 terminator: transcription terminator for bacteriophage T7 RNA polymerase
   3753..3801    -  polyA_signal   poly(A) signal: synthetic polyadenylation signal
   3942..5120    +  promoter       EF-1α promoter: strong constitutive promoter for human elongation factor EF-1α
   5376..9479    +  CDS            cas9: CAS9_STRP1 - Also known as csn1 From Streptococcus pyogenes serotype M1.
   9615..10312   +  CDS            TagBFP (fragment): monomeric blue fluorescent protein mammalian codon-optimized
  10365..10486   -  polyA_signal   SV40 poly(A) signal: SV40 polyadenylation signal
  10509..10578   -  CDS            large T antigen (fragment): large T antigen from SV40 (simian virus 40)
  10601..10647   +  terminator     T7 terminator: transcription terminator for bacteriophage T7 RNA polymerase
  10677..10813   +  terminator     rrnG terminator: transcription terminator from the E. coli ribosomal RNA rrnG operon (Albrechtsen et al., 1991)
  10858..10929   +  misc_feature   3' β-globin insulator: insulator downstream of the human β-globin locus (Farrell et al., 2002)
  11155..11743   -  rep_origin     ori: high-copy-number ColE1/pMB1/pBR322/pUC origin of replication
>Addgene plasmid #249150 | pSA100 RPS12_IVS1-Cas9-BFP | addgene full sequence | sequence record 496392 | Addgene NGS Result
GAAGATCCTTTGATCTTTTCTACGGGGTCTGACGCTCAGTGGAACGAAAACTCACGTTAAGGGATTTTGG
TCATGAGATTATCAAAAAGGATCTTCACCTAGATCCTTTTAAATTAAAAATGAAGTTTTAAATCAATCTA
AAGTATATATGAGTAAACTTGGTCTGACAGTTACCAATGCTTAATCAGTGAGGCACCTATCTCAGCGATC
TGTCTATTTCGTTCATCCATAGTTGCATTTAAATTTCCGAACTCTCCAAGGCCCTCGTCGGAAAATCTTC
AAACCTTTCGTCCGATCCATCTTGCAGGCTACCTCTCGAACGAACTATCGCAAGTCTCTTGGCCGGCCTT
GCGCCTTGGCTATTGCTTGGCAGCGCCTATCGCCAGGTATTACTCCAATCCCGAATATCCGAGATCGGGA
TCACCCGAGAGAAGTTCAACCTACATCCTCAATCCCGATCTATCCGAGATCCGAGGAATATCGAAATCGG
GGCGCGCCTGGCCTCCGCGCCGGGTTTTGGCGCCTCCCGCGGGCGCCCCCCTCGTCACGGCGAGCGCTGC
CACGTCAGACGAAGGGCGCAGGAGCGTCCTGATCCTTCCGCCCGGACGCTCAGGACAGCGGCCCGCTGCT
CATAAGACTCGGCCTTAGAACCCCAGTATCAGCAGAAGGACATTTTAGGACGGGACTTGGGTGACTCTAG
GGCACTGGTTTTCTTTCCAGAGAGCGGAACAGGCGAGGAAAAGTAGTCCCTTCTCGGCGATTCTGCGGAG
GGATCTCCGTGGGGCGGTGAACGCCGATGATTATATAAGGACGCGCCGGGTGTGGCACAGCTAGTTCCGT
CGCAGCCGGGATTTGGGTCGCGGTTCTTGTTTGTGGATCGCTGTGATCGTCACTTGGTGAGTAGCGGGCT
GCTGGGCTGGCCGGGGCTTTCGTGGCCGCCGGGCCGCTCGGTGGGACGGAAGCGTGTGGAGAGACCGCCA
AGGGCTGTAGTCTGGGTCCGCGAGCAAGGTTGCCCTGAACTGGGGGTTGGGGGGAGCGCAGCAAAATGGC
GGCTGTTCCCGAGTCTTGAATGGAAGACGCTTGTGAGGCGGGCTGTGAGGTCGTTGAAACAAGGTGGGGG
GCATGGTGGGCGGCAAGAACCCAAGGTCTTGAGCCCTTCGCTAATGCGGGAAAGCTCTTATTCGGGTGAG
ATGGGCTGGGCACCATCTGGGGACCCTGACGTGAAGTTTGTCACTGACTGGAGAACTCGGTTTGTCGTCT
GTTGCGGGGGCGGCAGTTATGGCGGTGCCGTTGGGCAGTGCACCCGTACCTTTGGGAGCGCGCGCCCTCG
TCGTGTCGTGACGTCACCCGTTCTGTTGGCTTATAATGCAGGGTGGGGCCACCTGCCGGTAGGTGTGCGG
TAGGCTTTTCTCCGTCGCAGGACGCAGGGTTCGGGCCTAGGGTAGGCTCTCCTGAATCGACAGGCGCCGG
ACCTCTGGTGAGGGGAGGGATAAGTGAGGCGTCAGTTTCTTTGGTCGGTTTTATGTACCTATCTTCTTAA
GTAGCTGAAGCTCCGGTTTTGAACTATGCGCTCGGGGTTGGCGAGTGTGTTTTGTGAAGTTTTTTAGGCA
CCTTTTGAAATGTAATCATTTGGGTCAATATGTAATTTTCAGTGTTAGACTTGTAAATTGTCCGCTAAAT
TCTGGCCGTTTTTGGCTTTTTTGTTAGACAACATGGCCAAGCCTTTGTCTCAAGAAGAATCCACCCTCAT
TGAAAGAGCAACGGCTACAATCAACAGCATCCCCATCTCTGAAGACTACAGCGTCGCCAGCGCAGCTCTC
TCTAGCGACGGCCGCATCTTCACTGGTGTCAATGTATATCATTTTACTGGGGGACCTTGTGCAGAACTCG
TGGTGCTGGGCACTGCTGCTGCTGCGGCAGCTGGCAACCTGACTTGTATCGTCGCGATCGGAAATGAGAA
CAGGGGCATCTTGAGCCCCTGCGGACGGTGCCGACAGGTGCTTCTCGATCTGCATCCTGGGATCAAAGCC
ATAGTGAAGGACAGTGATGGACAGCCGACGGCAGTTGGGATTCGTGAATTGCTGCCCTCTGGTTATGTGT
GGGAGGGCTAAGCTAGTATGTAAGCCTAGTCTTAGATAATAAAATCGCTATCCATCGAAGATGGATGTGT
GTTGGTTTTTTGTGTGTGTAACGCTAGGCGCGCCTGGTGTACCGAGAACGATCCTCTCAGTGCGAGTCTC
GACGATCCATATCGTTGCTTGGCAGTCAGCCAGTCGGAATCCAGCTTGGGACCCAGGAAGTCCAATCGTC
AGATATTGTACTCAAGCCTGGTCACGGCAGCGTACCGATCTGTTTAAACCTAGATATTGATAGTCTGATC
GGTCAACGTATAATCGAGTCCTAGCTTTTGCAAACATCTATCAAGAGACAGGATCAGCAGGAGGCTTTCG
CATGAGTATTCAACATTTCCGTGTCGCCCTTATTCCCTTTTTTGCGGCATTTTGCCTTCCTGTTTTTGCT
CACCCAGAAACGCTGGTGAAAGTAAAAGATGCTGAAGATCAGTTGGGTGCGCGAGTGGGTTACATCGAAC
TGGATCTCAACAGCGGTAAGATCCTTGAGAGTTTTCGCCCCGAAGAACGCTTTCCAATGATGAGCACTTT
TAAAGTTCTGCTATGTGGCGCGGTATTATCCCGTATTGACGCCGGGCAAGAGCAACTCGGTCGCCGCATA
CACTATTCTCAGAATGACTTGGTTGAGTATTCACCAGTCACAGAAAAGCATCTTACGGATGGCATGACAG
TAAGAGAATTATGCAGTGCTGCCATAACCATGAGTGATAACACTGCGGCCAACTTACTTCTGACAACGAT
TGGAGGACCGAAGGAGCTAACCGCTTTTTTGCACAACATGGGGGATCATGTAACTCGCCTTGATCGTTGG
GAACCGGAGCTGAATGAAGCCATACCAAACGACGAGCGTGACACCACGATGCCTGTAGCAATGGCAACAA
CCTTGCGTAAACTATTAACTGGCGAACTACTTACTCTAGCTTCCCGGCAACAGTTGATAGACTGGATGGA
GGCGGATAAAGTTGCAGGACCACTTCTGCGCTCGGCCCTTCCGGCTGGCTGGTTTATTGCTGATAAATCT
GGAGCCGGTGAGCGTGGGTCTCGCGGTATCATTGCAGCACTGGGGCCAGATGGTAAGCCCTCCCGTATCG
TAGTTATCTACACGACGGGGAGTCAGGCAACTATGGATGAACGAAATAGACAGATCGCTGAGATAGGTGC
CTCACTGATTAAGCATTGGTAACCGATTCTAGGTGCATTGGCGCAGAAAAAAATGCCTGATGCGACGCTG
CGCGTCTTATACTCCCACATATGCCAGATTCAGCAACGGATACGGCTTCCCCAACTTGCCCACTTCCATA
CGTGTCCTCCTTACCAGAAATTTATCCTTAAGATCCCGAATCGTTTAAACTCGACTCTGGCTCTATCGAA
TCTCCGTCGTTTCGAGCTTACGCGAACAGCCGTGGCGCTCATTTGCTCGTCGGGCATCGAATCTCGTCAG
CTATCGTCAGCTTACCTTTTTGGCAGCGATCGCGGCTCCCGACATCTTGGACCATTAGCTCCACAGGTAT
CTTCTTCCCTCTAGTGGTCATAACAGCAGCTTCAGCTACCTCTCAATTCAAAAAACCCCTCAAGACCCGT
TTAGAGGCCCCAAGGGGTTATGCTATCAATCGTTGCGTTACACACACAAAAAACCAACACACATCCATCT
TCGATGGATAGCGATTTTATTATCTAACTGCTGATCGAGTGTAGCCCTTAACCGCTTTTGAATGTCCGTC
TTAGTTAATCCCTAATTGAACGCTCCAAAAGGTGACTTCCAATAGGGATTTATTCCTTTTAAAATTAACG
GCATAATCGTAGATCTCGTGAGGCTCCGGTGCCCGTCAGTGGGCAGAGCGCACATCGCCCACAGTCCCCG
AGAAGTTGGGGGGAGGGGTCGGCAATTGAACCGGTGCCTAGAGAAGGTGGCGCGGGGTAAACTGGGAAAG
TGATGTCGTGTACTGGCTCCGCCTTTTTCCCGAGGGTGGGGGAGAACCGTATATAAGTGCACTAGTCGCC
GTGAACGTTCTTTTTCGCAACGGGTTTGCCGCCAGAACACAGGTAAGTGCCGTGTGTGGTTCCCGCGGGC
CTGGCCTCTTTACGGGTTATGGCCCTTGCGTGCCTTGAATTACTTCCACCTGGCTGCAGTACGTGATTCT
TGATCCCGAGCTTCGGGTTGGAAGTGGGTGGGAGAGTTCGTGGCCTTGCGCTTAAGGAGCCCCTTCGCCT
CGTGCTTGAGTTGTGGCCTGGCCTGGGCGCTGGGGCCGCCGCGTGCGAATCTGGTGGCACCTTCGCGCCT
GTCTCGCTGCTTTCGATAAGTCTCTAGCCATTTAAAATTTTTGATGACCTGCTGCGACGCTTTTTTTCTG
GCAAGATAGTCTTGTAAATGCGGGCCAAGATCAGCACACTGGTATTTCGGTTTTTGGGGCCGCGGGCGGC
GACGGGGCCCGTGCGTCCCAGCGCACATGTTCGGCGAGGCGGGGCCTGCGAGCGCGGCCACCGAGAATCG
GACGGGGGTAGTCTCAAGCTGCCCGGCCTGCTCTGGTGCCTGGCCTCGCGCCGCCGTGTATCGCCCCGCC
CTGGGCGGCAAGGCTGGCCCGGTCGGCACCAGTTGCGTGAGCGGAAAGATGGCCGCTTCCCGGCCCTGCT
GCAGGGAGCACAAAATGGAGGACGCGGCGCTCGGGAGAGCGGGCGGGTGAGTCACCCACACAAAGGAAAA
GGGCCTTTCCGTCCTCAGCCGTCGCTTCATGTGACTCCACGGAGTACCGGGCGCCGTCCAGGCACCTCGA
TTAGTTCTCCAGCTTTTGGAGTACGTCGTCTTTAGGTTGGGGGGAGGGGTTTTATGCGATGGAGTTTCCC
CACACTGAGTGGGTGGAGACTGAAGTTAGGCCAGCTTGGCACTTGATGTAATTCTCCTTGGAATTTGCCC
TTTTTGAGTTTGGATCTTGGTTCATTCTCAAGCCTCAGACAGTGGTTCAAAGTTTTTTTCTTCCATTTCA
GGTGTCGTGAAAACTACCCCTAAAAGCCAAAAGATCTTTGTCGATCCTACCATCCACTCGACACACCCGC
CAGCGGCCGCTGCCAAGCTTGCTAGGAATTCCGCGTCTGCAGGATATCAAGCTTGCGGTACGTAAGTTGA
GCGAGGCGGCAGGGGGGTGTATTGGTTATAATTTGTGGCTCGTTGCGTTCTTGCTGGGATTCGTGACGAG
TATCTGGTTCTTTAACAAGTCAATGCTTTTGTTTTTTAGCGCGGGCCCGGCCACCATGGACAAGAAGTAC
AGCATCGGCCTGGACATCGGCACCAACTCTGTGGGCTGGGCCGTGATCACCGACGAGTACAAGGTGCCCA
GCAAGAAATTCAAGGTGCTGGGCAACACCGACCGGCACAGCATCAAGAAGAACCTGATCGGCGCCCTGCT
GTTCGACAGCGGAGAAACAGCCGAGGCCACCCGGCTGAAGAGAACCGCCAGAAGAAGATACACCAGACGG
AAGAACCGGATCTGCTATCTGCAAGAGATCTTCAGCAACGAGATGGCCAAGGTGGACGACAGCTTCTTCC
ACAGACTGGAAGAGTCCTTCCTGGTGGAAGAGGATAAGAAGCACGAGCGGCACCCCATCTTCGGCAACAT
CGTGGACGAGGTGGCCTACCACGAGAAGTACCCCACCATCTACCACCTGAGAAAGAAACTGGTGGACAGC
ACCGACAAGGCCGACCTGCGGCTGATCTATCTGGCCCTGGCCCACATGATCAAGTTCCGGGGCCACTTCC
TGATCGAGGGCGACCTGAACCCCGACAACAGCGACGTGGACAAGCTGTTCATCCAGCTGGTGCAGACCTA
CAACCAGCTGTTCGAGGAAAACCCCATCAACGCCAGCGGCGTGGACGCCAAGGCCATCCTGTCTGCCAGA
CTGAGCAAGAGCAGACGGCTGGAAAATCTGATCGCCCAGCTGCCCGGCGAGAAGAAGAATGGCCTGTTCG
GCAACCTGATTGCCCTGAGCCTGGGCCTGACCCCCAACTTCAAGAGCAACTTCGACCTGGCCGAGGATGC
CAAACTGCAGCTGAGCAAGGACACCTACGACGACGACCTGGACAACCTGCTGGCCCAGATCGGCGACCAG
TACGCCGACCTGTTTCTGGCCGCCAAGAACCTGTCCGACGCCATCCTGCTGAGCGACATCCTGAGAGTGA
ACACCGAGATCACCAAGGCCCCCCTGAGCGCCTCTATGATCAAGAGATACGACGAGCACCACCAGGACCT
GACCCTGCTGAAAGCTCTCGTGCGGCAGCAGCTGCCTGAGAAGTACAAAGAGATTTTCTTCGACCAGAGC
AAGAACGGCTACGCCGGCTACATCGATGGCGGAGCCAGCCAGGAAGAGTTCTACAAGTTCATCAAGCCCA
TCCTGGAAAAGATGGACGGCACCGAGGAACTGCTCGTGAAGCTGAACAGAGAGGACCTGCTGCGGAAGCA
GCGGACCTTCGACAACGGCAGCATCCCCCACCAGATCCACCTGGGAGAGCTGCACGCCATTCTGCGGCGG
CAGGAAGATTTTTACCCATTCCTGAAGGACAACCGGGAAAAGATCGAGAAGATCCTGACCTTCCGCATCC
CCTACTACGTGGGCCCTCTGGCCAGGGGAAACAGCAGATTCGCCTGGATGACCAGAAAGAGCGAGGAAAC
CATCACCCCCTGGAACTTCGAGGAAGTGGTGGACAAGGGCGCCAGCGCCCAGAGCTTCATCGAGCGGATG
ACCAACTTCGATAAGAACCTGCCCAACGAGAAGGTGCTGCCCAAGCACAGCCTGCTGTACGAGTACTTCA
CCGTGTACAACGAGCTGACCAAAGTGAAATACGTGACCGAGGGAATGAGAAAGCCCGCCTTCCTGAGCGG
CGAGCAGAAAAAAGCCATCGTGGACCTGCTGTTCAAGACCAACCGGAAAGTGACCGTGAAGCAGCTGAAA
GAGGACTACTTCAAGAAAATCGAGTGCTTCGACTCCGTGGAAATCTCCGGCGTGGAAGATCGGTTCAACG
CCTCCCTGGGCACATACCACGATCTGCTGAAAATTATCAAGGACAAGGACTTCCTGGACAATGAGGAAAA
CGAGGACATTCTGGAAGATATCGTGCTGACCCTGACACTGTTTGAGGACAGAGAGATGATCGAGGAACGG
CTGAAAACCTATGCCCACCTGTTCGACGACAAAGTGATGAAGCAGCTGAAGCGGCGGAGATACACCGGCT
GGGGCAGGCTGAGCCGGAAGCTGATCAACGGCATCCGGGACAAGCAGTCCGGCAAGACAATCCTGGATTT
CCTGAAGTCCGACGGCTTCGCCAACAGAAACTTCATGCAGCTGATCCACGACGACAGCCTGACCTTTAAA
GAGGACATCCAGAAAGCCCAGGTGTCCGGCCAGGGCGATAGCCTGCACGAGCACATTGCCAATCTGGCCG
GCAGCCCCGCCATTAAGAAGGGCATCCTGCAGACAGTGAAGGTGGTGGACGAGCTCGTGAAAGTGATGGG
CCGGCACAAGCCCGAGAACATCGTGATCGAAATGGCCAGAGAGAACCAGACCACCCAGAAGGGACAGAAG
AACAGCCGCGAGAGAATGAAGCGGATCGAAGAGGGCATCAAAGAGCTGGGCAGCCAGATCCTGAAAGAAC
ACCCCGTGGAAAACACCCAGCTGCAGAACGAGAAGCTGTACCTGTACTACCTGCAGAATGGGCGGGATAT
GTACGTGGACCAGGAACTGGACATCAACCGGCTGTCCGACTACGATGTGGACCATATCGTGCCTCAGAGC
TTTCTGAAGGACGACTCCATCGATAACAAAGTGCTGACTCGGAGCGACAAGAACCGGGGCAAGAGCGACA
ACGTGCCCTCCGAAGAGGTCGTGAAGAAGATGAAGAACTACTGGCGCCAGCTGCTGAATGCCAAGCTGAT
TACCCAGAGGAAGTTCGACAATCTGACCAAGGCCGAGAGAGGCGGCCTGAGCGAACTGGATAAGGCCGGC
TTCATCAAGAGACAGCTGGTGGAAACCCGGCAGATCACAAAGCACGTGGCACAGATCCTGGACTCCCGGA
TGAACACTAAGTACGACGAGAACGACAAACTGATCCGGGAAGTGAAAGTGATCACCCTGAAGTCCAAGCT
GGTGTCCGATTTCCGGAAGGATTTCCAGTTTTACAAAGTGCGCGAGATCAACAACTACCACCACGCCCAC
GACGCCTACCTGAACGCCGTCGTGGGAACCGCCCTGATCAAAAAGTACCCTAAGCTGGAAAGCGAGTTCG
TGTACGGCGACTACAAGGTGTACGACGTGCGGAAGATGATCGCCAAGAGCGAGCAGGAAATCGGCAAGGC
TACCGCCAAGTACTTCTTCTACAGCAACATCATGAACTTTTTCAAGACCGAGATTACCCTGGCCAACGGC
GAGATCCGGAAGCGGCCTCTGATCGAGACAAACGGCGAAACAGGCGAGATCGTGTGGGATAAGGGCCGGG
ACTTTGCCACCGTGCGGAAAGTGCTGTCTATGCCCCAAGTGAATATCGTGAAAAAGACCGAGGTGCAGAC
AGGCGGCTTCAGCAAAGAGTCTATCCTGCCCAAGAGGAACAGCGACAAGCTGATCGCCAGAAAGAAGGAC
TGGGACCCTAAGAAGTACGGCGGCTTCGACAGCCCCACCGTGGCCTATTCTGTGCTGGTGGTGGCCAAAG
TGGAAAAGGGCAAGTCCAAGAAACTGAAGAGTGTGAAAGAGCTGCTGGGGATCACCATCATGGAAAGAAG
CAGCTTCGAGAAGAATCCCATCGACTTTCTGGAAGCCAAGGGCTACAAAGAAGTGAAAAAGGACCTGATC
ATCAAGCTGCCTAAGTACTCCCTGTTCGAGCTGGAAAACGGCCGGAAGAGAATGCTGGCCTCTGCCGGCG
AACTGCAGAAGGGAAACGAACTGGCCCTGCCCTCCAAATATGTGAACTTCCTGTACCTGGCCAGCCACTA
TGAGAAGCTGAAGGGCTCCCCCGAGGATAATGAGCAGAAACAGCTGTTTGTGGAACAGCACAAACACTAC
CTGGACGAGATCATCGAGCAGATCAGCGAGTTCTCCAAGAGAGTGATCCTGGCCGACGCTAATCTGGACA
AGGTGCTGAGCGCCTACAACAAGCACAGAGACAAGCCTATCAGAGAGCAGGCCGAGAATATCATCCACCT
GTTTACCCTGACCAATCTGGGAGCCCCTGCCGCCTTCAAGTACTTTGACACCACCATCGACCGGAAGAGG
TACACCAGCACCAAAGAGGTGCTGGACGCCACCCTGATCCACCAGAGCATCACCGGCCTGTACGAGACAC
GGATCGACCTGTCTCAGCTGGGAGGCGACGCCTATCCCTATGACGTGCCCGATTATGCCAGCCTGGGCAG
CGGCTCCCCCAAGAAAAAACGCAAGGTGGAAGATCCTAAGAAAAAGCGGAAAGTGGACGGCATTGGTAGT
GGGAGCAACGGCAGCAGCGGATCCAGCGAGCTGATTAAGGAGAACATGCACATGAAGCTGTACATGGAGG
GCACCGTGGACAACCATCACTTCAAGTGCACATCCGAGGGCGAAGGCAAGCCCTACGAGGGCACCCAGAC
CATGAGAATCAAGGTGGTCGAGGGCGGCCCTCTCCCCTTCGCCTTCGACATCCTGGCTACTAGCTTCCTC
TACGGCAGCAAGACCTTCATCAACCACACCCAGGGCATCCCCGACTTCTTCAAGCAGTCCTTCCCTGAGG
GCTTCACATGGGAGAGAGTCACCACATACGAAGACGGGGGCGTGCTGACCGCTACCCAGGACACCAGCCT
CCAGGACGGCTGCCTCATCTACAACGTCAAGATCAGAGGGGTGAACTTCACATCCAACGGCCCTGTGATG
CAGAAGAAAACACTCGGCTGGGAGGCCTTCACCGAGACGCTGTACCCCGCTGACGGCGGCCTGGAAGGCA
GAAACGACATGGCCCTGAAGCTCGTGGGCGGGAGCCATCTGATCGCAAACATCAAGACCACATATAGATC
CAAGAAACCCGCTAAGAACCTCAAGATGCCTGGCGTCTACTATGTGGACTACAGACTGGAAAGAATCAAG
GAGGCCAACAACGAGACCTACGTCGAGCAGCACGAGGTGGCAGTGGCCAGATACTGCGACCTCCCTAGCA
AACTGGGGCACAAGCTTAATTAGTAACTAGCTTGACTGACTGAGATACAGCGTACCTTCAGCTCACAGAC
ATGATAAGATACATTGATGAGTTTGGACAAACCACAACTAGAATGCAGTGAAAAAAATGCTTTATTTGTG
AAATTTGTGATGCTATTGCTTTATTTGTAACCATTATAAGCTGCAATAAACAAGTTAACAACAACAATTG
CATTCATTTTATGTTTCAGGTTCAGGGGGAGGTGTGGGAGGTTTTTTAAAGCAAGTAAAACCTCTACAAA
TGTGGTATTGGCCCATCTCTATCGGTATCGTAGCATAACCCCTTGGGGCCTCTAAACGGGTCTTGAGGGG
TTTTTTGTGCCCCTCGGGCCGGATTGCTATCTACCGGCATTGGCGCAGAAAAAAATGCCTGATGCGACGC
TGCGCGTCTTATACTCCCACATATGCCAGATTCAGCAACGGATACGGCTTCCCCAACTTGCCCACTTCCA
TACGTGTCCTCCTTACCAGAAATTTATCCTTAAGGTCGTCAGCTATCCTGCAGGCGATCTCTCGATTTCG
ATCAAGACATTCCTTTAATGGTCTTTTCTGGACACCACTAGGGGTCAGAAGTAGTTCATCAAACTTTCTT
CCCTCCCTAATCTCATTGGTTACCTTGGGCTATCGAAACTTAATTAACCAGTCAAGTCAGCTACTTGGCG
AGATCGACTTGTCTGGGTTTCGACTACGCTCAGAATTGCGTCAGTCAAGTTCGATCTGGTCCTTGCTATT
GCACCCGTTCTCCGATTACGAGTTTCATTTAAATCATGTGAGCAAAAGGCCAGCAAAAGGCCAGGAACCG
TAAAAAGGCCGCGTTGCTGGCGTTTTTCCATAGGCTCCGCCCCCCTGACGAGCATCACAAAAATCGACGC
TCAAGTCAGAGGTGGCGAAACCCGACAGGACTATAAAGATACCAGGCGTTTCCCCCTGGAAGCTCCCTCG
TGCGCTCTCCTGTTCCGACCCTGCCGCTTACCGGATACCTGTCCGCCTTTCTCCCTTCGGGAAGCGTGGC
GCTTTCTCATAGCTCACGCTGTAGGTATCTCAGTTCGGTGTAGGTCGTTCGCTCCAAGCTGGGCTGTGTG
CACGAACCCCCCGTTCAGCCCGACCGCTGCGCCTTATCCGGTAACTATCGTCTTGAGTCCAACCCGGTAA
GACACGACTTATCGCCACTGGCAGCAGCCACTGGTAACAGGATTAGCAGAGCGAGGTATGTAGGCGGTGC
TACAGAGTTCTTGAAGTGGTGGCCTAACTACGGCTACACTAGAAGAACAGTATTTGGTATCTGCGCTCTG
CTGAAGCCAGTTACCTTCGGAAAAAGAGTTGGTAGCTCTTGATCCGGCAAACAAACCACCGCTGGTAGCG
GTGGTTTTTTTGTTTGCAAGCAGCAGATTACGCGCAGAAAAAAAGGATCTCAA
