>Addgene plasmid #249150 | pSA100 RPS12_IVS1-Cas9-BFP | depositor partial sequence | sequence record 491832 | RPS12 IVS1 intron
GTAAGTTGAGCGAGGCGGCAGGGGGGTGTATTGGTTATAATTTGTGGCTCGTTGCGTTCTTGCTGGGATT
CGTGACGAGTATCTGGTTCTTTAACAAGTCAATGCTTTTGTTTTTTAG
